>Addgene plasmid #42315 | pGEX VAMP7 (1-188) | addgene partial sequence | sequence record 59657 | pGEX3
CGAAACGCGCGAGGCAGATCGTCAGTCAGTCACGATGCGGCCGCTCGAGCAAGATTTCTGCTGGTAGTTT
TGAAGGTGACAGAAGAATCCACAAGATTTTCTGTTTTGTCAATCAATAATTCCAATCTTTCTCCTCGCTG
AGCTACCAGATCTATGTTTCTGACCATGATTCCTTTCAGTTCATCCACTTGGGCTTGAGTCTCCATCACT
TTGTCTAGGCCCTTATTCTCAGAGTGATGCTTCAGCTGTGCAGCTAAGACACTTGAGAACTCGCTATTCA
TGGCATATGGAAGTGCTGTCTGTGCTCTTGAACCGTAAGTAGTCTGGAACCTCTTCTTTATCTCATTCAG
AAAATTAAAGGCTCGGGAACGTTCAAAATCATCATCAGTGATACAAAGATATACAATCCTGTCTTGGCAG
ATGTAATGAAACAAATAATTGCCATGTGAGTACGTTAGTTTGTTATTTTCAGAAGGTATCTTAGCCAGAA
TCTGCTCTGTCACCTCCAGGAAGTTTCCTCCACACCAAGCATGTTTGGCAAGGATAGTGGTCCCCCTGGC
AACAACAGCAAAAAGAATCGCCATGGAAGCCGAATTCGGGGATCCACGCGGAACCAGATCCGATTTTGGA
GGATGGTCGCCACCACCAAACGTGGCTTGCCAGCCCTGCAAAGGCCATGCTATATACTTGCTGGATTTCA
AGTACTTATCAATTTGTGGGATAGCTTCAATACGTTTTTTAAAACAAACTAATTTTGGGAACGCATCCAG
GCACATTGGGTCCATGTATAAAACAACATCAAGAGCGTCATACAACATGAAGTCAGGATGGGTTACATGA
TCACCATTTAAATATGTTTTATGACATAAACGATCTTCGAACATTTTCAGCATTTCAGGTAGCTTGCTAA
GAAAATCAACTTTGAGAGTTTCAAAGTCTTTACTATATGCAATTCTCGAAACACCG
