[The description below was written by a language model from this plasmid's Addgene catalogue record.]
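Description:
pGEX VAMP7 (1-188) is a bacterial expression plasmid built on the pGEX 4T backbone (about 5 kb without insert) for producing a GST-fusion protein in E. coli. It is maintained as a high-copy plasmid under ampicillin selection. The record does not include a feature table, so the origin of replication and other backbone elements are not itemised.

The insert is the cytoplasmic domain of human VAMP7, also known as TI-VAMP or SYBL1 (tetanus neurotoxin-insensitive vesicle-associated membrane protein), a vesicular SNARE. It was cloned between EcoRI and XhoI sites, both of which are retained. Expression is driven by the Ptac promoter, a hybrid trp/lac promoter that is typically induced with IPTG. The coding sequence is fused in frame to the backbone-encoded N-terminal glutathione S-transferase tag, which allows affinity purification on glutathione resin. The C-terminal portion of the protein is deleted (recorded as Δ181-220), which should yield a soluble cytosolic fragment lacking the C-terminal membrane anchor.

There is a naming discrepancy. The plasmid name and the associated publication give residues 1-188, but the depositor states that the construct actually contains residues 1-181 and that this shorter truncation does not affect function. An alternate name is Cyt-TIVAMP. The linked publication concerns TI-VAMP in vesicular transport mediating neurite outgrowth. A construct of this kind is suited to making recombinant GST-tagged VAMP7 cytosolic domain for purification, pull-down or in vitro binding experiments, although the record does not specify particular applications.
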