Addgene plasmid #42315: pGEX VAMP7 (1-188)
Depositing lab: Thierry Galli. Depositing organization: Delegation INSERM Paris 7. Publication: Role of tetanus neurotoxin insensitive vesicle-associated membrane protein (TI-VAMP) in vesicular transport mediating neurite outgrowth. Martinez-Arca S, Alberts P, Zahraoui A, Louvard D, Galli T. J Cell Biol. 2000 May 15;149(4):889-900. 10.1083/jcb.149.4.889 PubMed 10811829.
Backbone
  Vector backbone: pGEX 4T
  Backbone manufacturer: Amersham
  Backbone size w/o insert (bp): 5000
  Vector type: Bacterial Expression
Growth in bacteria
  Bacterial resistance: Ampicillin, 100 μg/mL
  Growth temperature: 37°C
  Growth strain: DH5alpha
  Copy number: High Copy
Gene/Insert
  Gene/Insert name: VAMP7 Cytoplasmic domain (1-181) (alt names: VAMP7; vesicle-associated membrane protein 7; TI-VAMP/Synaptobrevin-like (Sybl 1))
  Species: H. sapiens (human)
  Mutation: Δ181-220
  GenBank ID: NM_005638.5 NP_005629.1
  Entrez Gene: VAMP7 (a.k.a. SYBL1, TI-VAMP, TIVAMP, VAMP-7)
  Promoter: Ptac
  Tag / fusion protein: GST (N terminal on backbone)
  Cloning method: Restriction Enzyme; 5′ cloning site EcoRI (not destroyed); 3′ cloning site XhoI (not destroyed)
  Sequencing primers: 5′ pGEX5; 3′ pGEX3
Terms and licenses: Academic/Nonprofit Terms; Industry Terms: Not Available to Industry
Depositor comments: Alternate plasmid name: cytosolic domain-TIVAMP (Cyt-TIVAMP) Although listed as 1-188 in the publication, this construct contains residues 1-181 and the truncation does not affect plasmid function.
How to cite: pGEX VAMP7 (1-188) was a gift from Thierry Galli (Addgene plasmid # 42315 ; http://n2t.net/addgene:42315 ; RRID:Addgene_42315)
